Addgene plasmid #97409: CMYA5T2/pENTR3C
Purpose: CMYA5 (NM_153610, nt 12205 to 12279) T allele (rs10043986) in pENTR3C, Gateway Entry vector
Depositing lab: Rita Shiang. Depositing organization: Virginia Commonwealth University. Publication: A schizophrenia associated CMYA5 allele displays differential binding with desmin. Hsiung A, Naya FJ, Chen X, Shiang R. J Psychiatr Res. 2019 Apr;111:8-15. doi: 10.1016/j.jpsychires.2019.01.007. Epub 2019 Jan 10. PubMed 30658136.
Backbone
  Vector backbone: pENTR3C
  Backbone manufacturer: Invitrogen
  Backbone size w/o insert (bp): 2723
  Total vector size (bp): 2432
  Modifications to backbone: ccdB gene is replaced
  Vector type: Unspecified
Growth in bacteria
  Bacterial resistance: Kanamycin, 50 μg/mL
  Growth temperature: 37°C
  Growth strain: DH5alpha
  Copy number: Unknown
Gene/Insert
  Gene/Insert name: CMYA5 (alt name: CMYA5 T allele)
  Species: H. sapiens (human)
  Insert size (bp): 107
  Mutation: rs10043986 (NM_153610.4:c.12188C>T)
  GenBank ID: NM_153610
  Entrez Gene: CMYA5 (a.k.a. C5orf10, SPRYD2, TRIM76)
  Cloning method: Unknown
  Sequencing primers: 5′ TAAGCAGAAGGCCATCCTG; 3′ GTAACATCAGAGATTTTGAGACAC
Terms and licenses: Academic/Nonprofit Terms; Industry Terms
How to cite: CMYA5T2/pENTR3C was a gift from Rita Shiang (Addgene plasmid # 97409 ; http://n2t.net/addgene:97409 ; RRID:Addgene_97409)
