[The description below was written by a language model from this plasmid's Addgene catalogue record and pLannotate feature annotations shown in this document.]
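Description:
CMYA5T2/pENTR3C is a Gateway entry clone built on the Invitrogen pENTR3C backbone. The ccdB counter-selection cassette has been replaced by a short fragment of human CMYA5 (cardiomyopathy-associated 5, also known as C5orf10, SPRYD2 or TRIM76). The plasmid is 2,432 bp in total and is propagated in E. coli. It replicates from a high-copy ColE1/pUC-type origin and is selected with kanamycin through an aph(3')-Ia (KanR) gene. rrnB T1 and T2 transcription terminators lie outside the recombination cassette, a standard pENTR arrangement that shields the insert from read-through transcription from the backbone.

The insert is listed as 107 bp, and the purpose field describes it as nucleotides 12205 to 12279 of the NM_153610 reference transcript. That span is shorter than the stated insert size, and the record does not account for the difference. The fragment carries the T allele of the polymorphism rs10043986 (c.12188C>T). The automated feature table does not label the CMYA5 segment itself. An unannotated gap lies between two remnants of the multiple cloning site, bracketed by attL1 and attL2, and this is presumably where the insert sits. The table shows no promoter, tag or reporter, as expected for an entry vector that is not meant to express its cargo directly.

The attL sites allow LR Clonase recombination to move the fragment into any attR-containing destination vector, which then supplies the promoter and fusion partners. The associated publication examined differential binding of a schizophrenia-associated CMYA5 allele to desmin, so this clone probably served as the source of the T-allele fragment for such interaction assays. The record does not name the destination vectors, and it lists the cloning method as unknown.
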