Features (pLannotate 1.2.2; 8 found; start..end, strand, type, name):
    102..145     +  terminator     rrnB T1 terminator: Escherichia coli rrnB; transcription terminator T1 from the E. coli rrnB gene
    313..901     -  rep_origin     ori: high-copy-number ColE1/pMB1/pBR322/pUC origin of replication
    991..1800    -  CDS            KanR: aminoglycoside phosphotransferase; aph(3')-Ia; confers resistance to kanamycin in bacteria or G418 (Geneticin®) in eukaryotes
   1923..2022    +  protein_bind   attL2: mutant version of attL; recombination site for the Gateway® LR reaction LR Clonase™
   2031..2060    -  misc_feature   MCS (fragment): pBluescript multiple cloning site
   2195..2214    -  misc_feature   MCS (fragment): pBluescript multiple cloning site
   2226..2325    -  protein_bind   attL1: mutant version of attL; recombination site for the Gateway® LR reaction LR Clonase™
   2375..2402    -  terminator     rrnB T2 terminator: transcription terminator T2 from the E. coli rrnB gene
>Addgene plasmid #97409 | CMYA5T2/pENTR3C | addgene full sequence | sequence record 191119 | Addgene NGS Result
GGCGTCCTGCCCGCCACCCTCCGGGCCGTTGCTTCACAACGTTCAAATCCGCTCCCGGCGGATTTGTCCT
ACTCAGGAGAGCGTTCACCGACAAACAACAGATAAAACGAAAGGCCCAGTCTTCCGACTGAGCCTTTCGT
TTTATTTGATGCCTGGCAGTTCCCTACTCTCGCTTAGTAGTTAGACGTCCCCGAGATCCATGCTAGCGGT
AATACGGTTATCCACAGAATCAGGGGATAACGCAGGAAAGAACATGTGAGCAAAAGGCCAGCAAAAGGCC
AGGAACCGTAAAAAGGCCGCGTTGCTGGCGTTTTTCCATAGGCTCCGCCCCCCTGACGAGCATCACAAAA
ATCGACGCTCAAGTCAGAGGTGGCGAAACCCGACAGGACTATAAAGATACCAGGCGTTTCCCCCTGGAAG
CTCCCTCGTGCGCTCTCCTGTTCCGACCCTGCCGCTTACCGGATACCTGTCCGCCTTTCTCCCTTCGGGA
AGCGTGGCGCTTTCTCATAGCTCACGCTGTAGGTATCTCAGTTCGGTGTAGGTCGTTCGCTCCAAGCTGG
GCTGTGTGCACGAACCCCCCGTTCAGCCCGACCGCTGCGCCTTATCCGGTAACTATCGTCTTGAGTCCAA
CCCGGTAAGACACGACTTATCGCCACTGGCAGCAGCCACTGGTAACAGGATTAGCAGAGCGAGGTATGTA
GGCGGTGCTACAGAGTTCTTGAAGTGGTGGCCTAACTACGGCTACACTAGAAGAACAGTATTTGGTATCT
GCGCTCTGCTGAAGCCAGTTACCTTCGGAAAAAGAGTTGGTAGCTCTTGATCCGGCAAACAAACCACCGC
TGGTAGCGGTGGTTTTTTTGTTTGCAAGCAGCAGATTACGCGCAGAAAAAAAGGATCTCAAGAAGATCCT
TTGATCTTTTCTACGGGGTCTGACGCTCAGTGGAACGGGGCCCAATCTGAATAATGTTACAACCAATTAA
CCAATTCTGATTAGAAAAACTCATCGAGCATCAAATGAAACTGCAATTTATTCATATCAGGATTATCAAT
ACCATATTTTTGAAAAAGCCGTTTCTGTAATGAAGGAGAAAACTCACCGAGGCAGTTCCATAGGATGGCA
AGATCCTGGTATCGGTCTGCGATTCCGACTCGTCCAACATCAATACAACCTATTAATTTCCCCTCGTCAA
AAATAAGGTTATCAAGTGAGAAATCACCATGAGTGACGACTGAATCCGGTGAGAATGGCAAAAGTTTATG
CATTTCTTTCCAGACTTGTTCAACAGGCCAGCCATTACGCTCGTCATCAAAATCACTCGCATCAACCAAA
CCGTTATTCATTCGTGATTGCGCCTGAGCGAGACGAAATACGCGATCGCTGTTAAAAGGACAATTACAAA
CAGGAATCGAATGCAACCGGCGCAGGAACACTGCCAGCGCATCAACAATATTTTCACCTGAATCAGGATA
TTCTTCTAATACCTGGAATGCTGTTTTTCCGGGGATCGCAGTGGTGAGTAACCATGCATCATCAGGAGTA
CGGATAAAATGCTTGATGGTCGGAAGAGGCATAAATTCCGTCAGCCAGTTTAGTCTGACCATCTCATCTG
TAACATCATTGGCAACGCTACCTTTGCCATGTTTCAGAAACAACTCTGGCGCATCGGGCTTCCCATACAA
GCGATAGATTGTCGCACCTGATTGCCCGACATTATCGCGAGCCCATTTATACCCATATAAATCAGCATCC
ATGTTGGAATTTAATCGCGGCCTCGACGTTTCCCGTTGAATATGGCTCATAACACCCCTTGTATTACTGT
TTATGTAAGCAGACAGTTTTATTGTTCATGATGATATATTTTTATCTTGTGCAATGTAACATCAGAGATT
TTGAGACACGGGCCAGAGCTGCAGCTGGATGGCAAATAATGATTTTATTTTGACTGATAGTGACCTGTTC
GTTGCAACAAATTGATAAGCAATGCTTTCTTATAATGCCAACTTTGTACAAGAAAGCTGGGTCTAGATAT
CTCGAGGTCGACGGTATCGATAAGCTTGATTGAATTCCTTGTGCCTTACAGAATCCAGGGGCTCTATCCC
CAGGTGCAAAGTACATTTTCCAGGTTTCTCCAGGGCAAAGGCAGGGTGGACACCCTCATTAACCATGGGG
ATTCTGTAAGGCACAAGGAATTCAATCGAATTCCTGCAGCCCGGTTCCTTTAAAGAGCCTGCTTTTTTGT
ACAAAGTTGGCATTATAAAAAAGCATTGCTTATCAATTTGTTGCAACGAACAGGTCACTATCAGTCAAAA
TAAAATCATTATTTGGGGCCCGAGCTTAAGTAACTAACTAACAGGAAGAGTTTGTAGAAACGCAAAAAGG
CCATCCGTCAGGATGGCCTTCTGCTTAGTTTGATGCCTGGCAGTTTATGGCG
